>Addgene plasmid #138934 | pPD270 ZF43x6-Compact(overlapping ZF37)_EYFP | depositor full sequence | sequence record 268818 | pPD270 ZF43x6-Compact(overlapping ZF37)_EYFP sequence 4306 bps
TCGACGGATCGGGAGATCTGAATTGGAGTGAGGACGTGTAGAGTGAGGACGTGCGGAGTGAGGACGTGTA
GAGTGAGGACGTGCGGAGTGAGGACGTGTAGAGTGAGGACGTGCCCTCTAGAGGGTATATAATGGGGGCC
ACTAGTCTACTACCAGAGCTCATCGCTAGCGCCACCATGGTGAGCAAGGGCGAGGAGCTGTTCACCGGGG
TGGTGCCCATCCTGGTCGAGCTGGACGGCGACGTAAACGGCCACAAGTTCAGCGTGTCCGGCGAGGGCGA
GGGCGATGCCACCTACGGCAAGCTGACCCTGAAGTTCATCTGCACCACCGGCAAGCTGCCCGTGCCCTGG
CCCACCCTCGTGACCACCTTCGGCTACGGCCTGCAGTGCTTCGCCCGCTACCCCGACCACATGAAGCAGC
ACGACTTCTTCAAGTCCGCCATGCCCGAAGGCTACGTCCAGGAGCGCACCATCTTCTTCAAGGACGACGG
CAACTACAAGACCCGCGCCGAGGTGAAGTTCGAGGGCGACACCCTGGTGAACCGCATCGAGCTGAAGGGC
ATCGACTTCAAGGAGGACGGCAACATCCTGGGGCACAAGCTGGAGTACAACTACAACAGCCACAACGTCT
ATATCATGGCCGACAAGCAGAAGAACGGCATCAAGGTGAACTTCAAGATCCGCCACAACATCGAGGACGG
CAGCGTGCAGCTCGCCGACCACTACCAGCAGAACACCCCCATCGGCGACGGCCCCGTGCTGCTGCCCGAC
AACCACTACCTGAGCTACCAGTCCGCCCTGAGCAAAGACCCCAACGAGAAGCGCGATCACATGGTCCTGC
TGGAGTTCGTGACCGCCGCCGGGATCACTCTCGGCATGGACGAGCTGTACAAGTAGGCGGCCGCTCGAGT
CTAGAGGGCCCGTTTAAACCCGCTGATCAGCCTCGACTGTGCCTTCTAGTTGCCAGCCATCTGTTGTTTG
CCCCTCCCCCGTGCCTTCCTTGACCCTGGAAGGTGCCACTCCCACTGTCCTTTCCTAATAAAATGAGGAA
ATTGCATCGCATTGTCTGAGTAGGTGTCATTCTATTCTGGGGGGTGGGGTGGGGCAGGACAGCAAGGGGG
AGGATTGGGAAGTCAATAGCAGGCATGCTGGGGATGCGGTGGGCTCTATGGCTTCTGAGGCGGAAAGAAC
CAGCTGGGGCTCTAGGGGGTATCCCC
[124 nt withheld, positions 1217-1340]
C
[91 nt withheld, positions 1342-1432]
A
[49 nt withheld, positions 1434-1482]
CCTTTGACGTTGGAGTCCACGTTCTTT
[37 nt withheld, positions 1510-1546]
ACCCTATCTCGGTCTATTCTTTTGATTTATAAGGGATTTTGCCGATTTCGGCCTATTGGTTAAAAAATGA
GCTGATTTAACAAAAATTTAACGCGAATTAATTCTGTGGAATGTGTGTCAGTTAGGCTCAATTAGTCAGC
AACCATAGTCCCGCCCCTAACTCCGCCCATCCCGCCCCTAACTCCGCCCAGTTCCGCCCATTCTCCGCCC
CATGGCTGACTAATTTTTTTTATTTATGCAGAGGCCGAGGCCGCCTCTGCCTCTGAGCTATTCCAGAAGT
AGTGAGGAGGCTTTTTTGGAGGCCTAGGCTTTTGCAAAAAGCTCCCGGGAGCTTGTATATCCATTTTCGG
AGGTTGGGCTTCGGAATCGTTTTCCGGGACGCCGGCTGGATGATCCTCCAGCGCGGGGATCTCATGCTGG
AGTTCTTCGCCCACCCCAACTTGTTTATTGCAGCTTATAATGGTTACAAATAAAGCAATAGCATCACAAA
TTTCACAAATAAAGCATTTTTTTCACTGCATTCTAGTTGTGGTTTGTCCAAACTCATCAATGTATCTTAT
CATGTCTGTATACCGTCGACCTCTAGCTAGAGCTTGGCGTAATCATGGTCATAGCTGTTTCCTGTGTGAA
ATTGTTATCCGCTCACAATTCCACACAACATACGAGCCGGAAGCATAAAGTGTAAAGCCTGGGGTGCCTA
ATGAGTGAGCTAACTCACATTAATTGCGTTGCGCTCACTGCCCGCTTTCCAGTCGGGAAACCTGTCGTGC
CAGCTGCATTAATGAATCGGCCAACGCGCGGGGAGAGGCGGTTTGCGTATTGGGCGCTCTTCCGCTTCCT
CGCTCACTGACTCGCTGCGCTCGGTCGTTCGGCTGCGGCGAGCGGTATCAGCTCACTCAAAGGCGGTAAT
ACGGTTATCCACAGAATCAGGGGATAACGCAGGAAAGAACATGTGAGCAAAAGGCCAGCAAAAGGCCAGG
AACCGTAAAAAGGCCGCGTTGCTGGCGTTTTTCCATAGGCTCCGCCCCCCTGACGAGCATCACAAAAATC
GACGCTCAAGTCAGAGGTGGCGAAACCCGACAGGACTATAAAGATACCAGGCGTTTCCCCCTGGAAGCTC
CCTCGTGCGCTCTCCTGTTCCGACCCTGCCGCTTACCGGATACCTGTCCGCCTTTCTCCCTTCGGGAAGC
GTGGCGCTTTCTCATAGCTCACGCTGTAGGTATCTCAGTTCGGTGTAGGTCGTTCGCTCCAAGCTGGGCT
GTGTGCACGAACCCCCCGTTCAGCCCGACCGCTGCGCCTTATCCGGTAACTATCGTCTTGAGTCCAACCC
GGTAAGACACGACTTATCGCCACTGGCAGCAGCCACTGGTAACAGGATTAGCAGAGCGAGGTATGTAGGC
GGTGCTACAGAGTTCTTGAAGTGGTGGCCTAACTACGGCTACACTAGAAGAACAGTATTTGGTATCTGCG
CTCTGCTGAAGCCAGTTACCTTCGGAAAAAGAGTTGGTAGCTCTTGATCCGGCAAACAAACCACCGCTGG
TAGCGGTTTTTTTGTTTGCAAGCAGCAGATTACGCGCAGAAAAAAAGGATCTCAAGAAGATCCTTTGATC
TTTTCTACGGGGTCTGACGCTCAGTGGAACGAAAACTCACGTTAAGGGATTTTGGTCATGAGATTATCAA
AAAGGATCTTCACCTAGATCCTTTTAAATTAAAAATGAAGTTTTAAATCAATCTAAAGTATATATGAGTA
AACTTGGTCTGACAGTTACCAATGCTTAATCAGTGAGGCACCTATCTCAGCGATCTGTCTATTTCGTTCA
TCCATAGTTGCCTGACTCCCCGTCGTGTAGATAACTACGATACGGGAGGGCTTACCATCTGGCCCCAGTG
CTGCAATGATACCGCGAGATCCACGCTCACCGGCTCCAGATTTATCAGCAATAAACCAGCCAGCCGGAAG
GGCCGAGCGCAGAAGTGGTCCTGCAACTTTATCCGCCTCCATCCAGTCTATTAATTGTTGCCGGGAAGCT
AGAGTAAGTAGTTCGCCAGTTAATAGTTTGCGCAACGTTGTTGCCATTGCTACAGGCATCGTGGTGTCAC
GCTCGTCGTTTGGTATGGCTTCATTCAGCTCCGGTTCCCAACGATCAAGGCGAGTTACATGATCCCCCAT
GTTGTGCAAAAAAGCGGTTAGCTCCTTCGGTCCTCCGATCGTTGTCAGAAGTAAGTTGGCCGCAGTGTTA
TCACTCATGGTTATGGCAGCACTGCATAATTCTCTTACTGTCATGCCATCCGTAAGATGCTTTTCTGTGA
CTGGTGAGTACTCAACCAAGTCATTCTGAGAATAGTGTATGCGGCGACCGAGTTGCTCTTGCCCGGCGTC
AATACGGGATAATACCGCGCCACATAGCAGAACTTTAAAAGTGCTCATCATTGGAAAACGTTCTTCGGGG
CGAAAACTCTCAAGGATCTTACCGCTGTTGAGATCCAGTTCGATGTAACCCACTCGTGCACCCAACTGAT
CTTCAGCATCTTTTACTTTCACCAGCGTTTCTGGGTGAGCAAAAACAGGAAGGCAAAATGCCGCAAAAAA
GGGAATAAGGGCGACACGGAAATGTTGAATACTCATACTCTTCCTTTTTCAATATTATTGAAGCATTTAT
CAGGGTTATTGTCTCATGAGCGGATACATATTTGAATGTATTTAGAAAAATAAACAAATAGGGGTTCCGC
GCACATTTCCCCGAAAAGTGCCACCTGACG
Features (pLannotate 1.2.2; 16 found; start..end, strand, type, name):
    119..135     +  promoter       minP (fragment): minimal TATA-box promoter with low basal activity
    177..893     +  CDS            EYFP: EYFP is a basic (constitutively fluorescent) green/yellow fluorescent protein published in 1996, derived from Aequorea victoria. It is reported to be a very rapidly-maturing weak dimer with high acid sensitivity.
    947..1058    +  polyA_signal   bGH poly(A) signal: bovine growth hormone polyadenylation signal
   1175..1196    +  promoter       SV40 promoter (fragment): SV40 enhancer and early promoter
   1217..1645    +  rep_origin     f1 ori (sequence partly withheld): f1 bacteriophage origin of replication; arrow indicates direction of (+) strand synthesis
   1650..1672    +  promoter       SV40 promoter (fragment): SV40 enhancer and early promoter
   1673..1864    +  promoter       SV40 promoter: SV40 early promoter
   1891..1989    +  CDS            ble (fragment): BLE_KLEPN - Experimental evidence at protein level: Swiss-Prot protein existence level 1. Binding protein with a strong affinity to the bleomycin family of antibiotics. Binds to CL990; an antimitotic-antibiotic compound. From Klebsiella pneumoniae.
   1984..2105    +  polyA_signal   SV40 poly(A) signal: SV40 polyadenylation signal
   2178..2194    -  protein_bind   lac operator: The lac repressor binds to the lac operator to inhibit transcription in E. coli. This inhibition can be relieved by adding lactose or isopropyl-β-D-thiogalactopyranoside (IPTG). lac repressor encoded by lacI
   2202..2232    -  promoter       lac promoter: promoter for the E. coli lac operon
   2247..2268    -  protein_bind   CAP binding site: CAP binding activates transcription in the presence of cAMP. E. coli catabolite activator protein
   2281..2373    -  CDS            lacI (fragment): lac repressor; lacI; The lac repressor binds to the lac operator to inhibit transcription in E. coli. This inhibition can be relieved by adding lactose or isopropyl-β-D-thiogalactopyranoside (IPTG).
   2556..3141    -  rep_origin     ori: high-copy-number ColE1/pMB1/pBR322/pUC origin of replication
   3312..4172    -  CDS            AmpR: β-lactamase; bla; confers resistance to ampicillin, carbenicillin, and related antibiotics
   4173..4277    -  promoter       AmpR promoter: bla
