>Addgene plasmid #138934 | pPD270 ZF43x6-Compact(overlapping ZF37)_EYFP | addgene full sequence | sequence record 324569 | Addgene NGS Result
TCGACGGATCGGGAGATCTGAATTGGAGTGAGGACGTGTAGAGTGAGGACGTGCGGAGTGAGGACGTGTA
GAGTGAGGACGTGCGGAGTGAGGACGTGTAGAGTGAGGACGTGCCCTCTAGAGGGTATATAATGGGGGCC
ACTAGTCTACTACCAGAGCTCATCGCTAGCGCCACCATGGTGAGCAAGGGCGAGGAGCTGTTCACCGGGG
TGGTGCCCATCCTGGTCGAGCTGGACGGCGACGTAAACGGCCACAAGTTCAGCGTGTCCGGCGAGGGCGA
GGGCGATGCCACCTACGGCAAGCTGACCCTGAAGTTCATCTGCACCACCGGCAAGCTGCCCGTGCCCTGG
CCCACCCTCGTGACCACCTTCGGCTACGGCCTGCAGTGCTTCGCCCGCTACCCCGACCACATGAAGCAGC
ACGACTTCTTCAAGTCCGCCATGCCCGAAGGCTACGTCCAGGAGCGCACCATCTTCTTCAAGGACGACGG
CAACTACAAGACCCGCGCCGAGGTGAAGTTCGAGGGCGACACCCTGGTGAACCGCATCGAGCTGAAGGGC
ATCGACTTCAAGGAGGACGGCAACATCCTGGGGCACAAGCTGGAGTACAACTACAACAGCCACAACGTCT
ATATCATGGCCGACAAGCAGAAGAACGGCATCAAGGTGAACTTCAAGATCCGCCACAACATCGAGGACGG
CAGCGTGCAGCTCGCCGACCACTACCAGCAGAACACCCCCATCGGCGACGGCCCCGTGCTGCTGCCCGAC
AACCACTACCTGAGCTACCAGTCCGCCCTGAGCAAAGACCCCAACGAGAAGCGCGATCACATGGTCCTGC
TGGAGTTCGTGACCGCCGCCGGGATCACTCTCGGCATGGACGAGCTGTACAAGTAGGCGGCCGCTCGAGT
CTAGAGGGCCCGTTTAAACCCGCTGATCAGCCTCGACTGTGCCTTCTAGTTGCCAGCCATCTGTTGTTTG
CCCCTCCCCCGTGCCTTCCTTGACCCTGGAAGGTGCCACTCCCACTGTCCTTTCCTAATAAAATGAGGAA
ATTGCATCGCATTGTCTGAGTAGGTGTCATTCTATTCTGGGGGGTGGGGTGGGGCAGGACAGCAAGGGGG
AGGATTGGGAAGTCAATAGCAGGCATGCTGGGGATGCGGTGGGCTCTATGGCTTCTGAGGCGGAAAGAAC
CAGCTGGGGCTCTAGGGGGTATCCCC
[124 nt withheld, positions 1217-1340]
C
[91 nt withheld, positions 1342-1432]
A
[49 nt withheld, positions 1434-1482]
CCTTTGACGTTGGAGTCCACGTTCTTT
[37 nt withheld, positions 1510-1546]
ACCCTATCTCGGTCTATTCTTTTGATTTATAAGGGATTTTGCCGATTTCGGCCTATTGGTTAAAAAATGA
GCTGATTTAACAAAAATTTAACGCGAATTAATTCTGTGGAATGTGTGTCAGTTAGGCTCAATTAGTCAGC
AACCATAGTCCCGCCCCTAACTCCGCCCATCCCGCCCCTAACTCCGCCCAGTTCCGCCCATTCTCCGCCC
CATGGCTGACTAATTTTTTTTATTTATGCAGAGGCCGAGGCCGCCTCTGCCTCTGAGCTATTCCAGAAGT
AGTGAGGAGGCTTTTTTGGAGGCCTAGGCTTTTGCAAAAAGCTCCCGGGAGCTTGTATATCCATTTTCGG
AGGTTGGGCTTCGGAATCGTTTTCCGGGACGCCGGCTGGATGATCCTCCAGCGCGGGGATCTCATGCTGG
AGTTCTTCGCCCACCCCAACTTGTTTATTGCAGCTTATAATGGTTACAAATAAAGCAATAGCATCACAAA
TTTCACAAATAAAGCATTTTTTTCACTGCATTCTAGTTGTGGTTTGTCCAAACTCATCAATGTATCTTAT
CATGTCTGTATACCGTCGACCTCTAGCTAGAGCTTGGCGTAATCATGGTCATAGCTGTTTCCTGTGTGAA
ATTGTTATCCGCTCACAATTCCACACAACATACGAGCCGGAAGCATAAAGTGTAAAGCCTGGGGTGCCTA
ATGAGTGAGCTAACTCACATTAATTGCGTTGCGCTCACTGCCCGCTTTCCAGTCGGGAAACCTGTCGTGC
CAGCTGCATTAATGAATCGGCCAACGCGCGGGGAGAGGCGGTTTGCGTATTGGGCGCTCTTCCGCTTCCT
CGCTCACTGACTCGCTGCGCTCGGTCGTTCGGCTGCGGCGAGCGGTATCAGCTCACTCAAAGGCGGTAAT
ACGGTTATCCACAGAATCAGGGGATAACGCAGGAAAGAACATGTGAGCAAAAGGCCAGCAAAAGGCCAGG
AACCGTAAAAAGGCCGCGTTGCTGGCGTTTTTCCATAGGCTCCGCCCCCCTGACGAGCATCACAAAAATC
GACGCTCAAGTCAGAGGTGGCGAAACCCGACAGGACTATAAAGATACCAGGCGTTTCCCCCTGGAAGCTC
CCTCGTGCGCTCTCCTGTTCCGACCCTGCCGCTTACCGGATACCTGTCCGCCTTTCTCCCTTCGGGAAGC
GTGGCGCTTTCTCATAGCTCACGCTGTAGGTATCTCAGTTCGGTGTAGGTCGTTCGCTCCAAGCTGGGCT
GTGTGCACGAACCCCCCGTTCAGCCCGACCGCTGCGCCTTATCCGGTAACTATCGTCTTGAGTCCAACCC
GGTAAGACACGACTTATCGCCACTGGCAGCAGCCACTGGTAACAGGATTAGCAGAGCGAGGTATGTAGGC
GGTGCTACAGAGTTCTTGAAGTGGTGGCCTAACTACGGCTACACTAGAAGAACAGTATTTGGTATCTGCG
CTCTGCTGAAGCCAGTTACCTTCGGAAAAAGAGTTGGTAGCTCTTGATCCGGCAAACAAACCACCGCTGG
TAGCGGTGGTTTTTTTGTTTGCAAGCAGCAGATTACGCGCAGAAAAAAAGGATCTCAAGAAGATCCTTTG
ATCTTTTCTACGGGGTCTGACGCTCAGTGGAACGAAAACTCACGTTAAGGGATTTTGGTCATGAGATTAT
CAAAAAGGATCTTCACCTAGATCCTTTTAAATTAAAAATGAAGTTTTAAATCAATCTAAAGTATATATGA
GTAAACTTGGTCTGACAGTTACCAATGCTTAATCAGTGAGGCACCTATCTCAGCGATCTGTCTATTTCGT
TCATCCATAGTTGCCTGACTCCCCGTCGTGTAGATAACTACGATACGGGAGGGCTTACCATCTGGCCCCA
GTGCTGCAATGATACCGCGAGATCCACGCTCACCGGCTCCAGATTTATCAGCAATAAACCAGCCAGCCGG
AAGGGCCGAGCGCAGAAGTGGTCCTGCAACTTTATCCGCCTCCATCCAGTCTATTAATTGTTGCCGGGAA
GCTAGAGTAAGTAGTTCGCCAGTTAATAGTTTGCGCAACGTTGTTGCCATTGCTACAGGCATCGTGGTGT
CACGCTCGTCGTTTGGTATGGCTTCATTCAGCTCCGGTTCCCAACGATCAAGGCGAGTTACATGATCCCC
CATGTTGTGCAAAAAAGCGGTTAGCTCCTTCGGTCCTCCGATCGTTGTCAGAAGTAAGTTGGCCGCAGTG
TTATCACTCATGGTTATGGCAGCACTGCATAATTCTCTTACTGTCATGCCATCCGTAAGATGCTTTTCTG
TGACTGGTGAGTACTCAACCAAGTCATTCTGAGAATAGTGTATGCGGCGACCGAGTTGCTCTTGCCCGGC
GTCAATACGGGATAATACCGCGCCACATAGCAGAACTTTAAAAGTGCTCATCATTGGAAAACGTTCTTCG
GGGCGAAAACTCTCAAGGATCTTACCGCTGTTGAGATCCAGTTCGATGTAACCCACTCGTGCACCCAACT
GATCTTCAGCATCTTTTACTTTCACCAGCGTTTCTGGGTGAGCAAAAACAGGAAGGCAAAATGCCGCAAA
AAAGGGAATAAGGGCGACACGGAAATGTTGAATACTCATACTCTTCCTTTTTCAATATTATTGAAGCATT
TATCAGGGTTATTGTCTCATGAGCGGATACATATTTGAATGTATTTAGAAAAATAAACAAATAGGGGTTC
CGCGCACATTTCCCCGAAAAGTGCCACCTGACG
Features (pLannotate 1.2.2; 16 found; start..end, strand, type, name):
    119..135     +  promoter       minP (fragment): minimal TATA-box promoter with low basal activity
    177..893     +  CDS            EYFP: EYFP is a basic (constitutively fluorescent) green/yellow fluorescent protein published in 1996, derived from Aequorea victoria. It is reported to be a very rapidly-maturing weak dimer with high acid sensitivity.
    947..1058    +  polyA_signal   bGH poly(A) signal: bovine growth hormone polyadenylation signal
   1175..1196    +  promoter       SV40 promoter (fragment): SV40 enhancer and early promoter
   1217..1645    +  rep_origin     f1 ori (sequence partly withheld): f1 bacteriophage origin of replication; arrow indicates direction of (+) strand synthesis
   1650..1672    +  promoter       SV40 promoter (fragment): SV40 enhancer and early promoter
   1673..1864    +  promoter       SV40 promoter: SV40 early promoter
   1891..1989    +  CDS            ble (fragment): BLE_KLEPN - Experimental evidence at protein level: Swiss-Prot protein existence level 1. Binding protein with a strong affinity to the bleomycin family of antibiotics. Binds to CL990; an antimitotic-antibiotic compound. From Klebsiella pneumoniae.
   1984..2105    +  polyA_signal   SV40 poly(A) signal: SV40 polyadenylation signal
   2178..2194    -  protein_bind   lac operator: The lac repressor binds to the lac operator to inhibit transcription in E. coli. This inhibition can be relieved by adding lactose or isopropyl-β-D-thiogalactopyranoside (IPTG). lac repressor encoded by lacI
   2202..2232    -  promoter       lac promoter: promoter for the E. coli lac operon
   2247..2268    -  protein_bind   CAP binding site: CAP binding activates transcription in the presence of cAMP. E. coli catabolite activator protein
   2281..2373    -  CDS            lacI (fragment): lac repressor; lacI; The lac repressor binds to the lac operator to inhibit transcription in E. coli. This inhibition can be relieved by adding lactose or isopropyl-β-D-thiogalactopyranoside (IPTG).
   2556..3144    -  rep_origin     ori: high-copy-number ColE1/pMB1/pBR322/pUC origin of replication
   3315..4175    -  CDS            AmpR: β-lactamase; bla; confers resistance to ampicillin, carbenicillin, and related antibiotics
   4176..4280    -  promoter       AmpR promoter: bla
