[The description below was written by a language model from this plasmid's Addgene catalogue record and pLannotate feature annotations shown in this document.]
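Description:
pPD270 ZF43x6-Compact(overlapping ZF37)_EYFP is a small (about 4.3 kb) mammalian expression reporter plasmid from the COMET synthetic-biology toolkit, built on the pPD152 Reporter Template v2 backbone. It is propagated in E. coli as a high-copy plasmid through a ColE1/pUC-type origin and selected with ampicillin via β-lactamase expressed from its own bla promoter. An f1 phage origin is also present. The backbone carries remnants of a lac promoter/operator region and of an SV40 promoter-driven cassette. Only a short fragment of a bleomycin-family resistance gene is annotated ahead of the SV40 poly(A) signal, so the record does not support a functional mammalian selection marker.

The payload is a synthetic promoter, cloned between retained BglII and NheI sites, placed upstream of an EYFP coding sequence that ends in a bovine growth hormone polyadenylation signal. As the name indicates, the promoter contains six closely spaced ("compact") binding sites for the zinc finger domain ZF43, arranged so that they overlap sites for ZF37. The feature tables do not annotate these sites individually, showing only a minimal TATA-box promoter fragment with low basal activity just before EYFP. With such a design, yellow fluorescence should stay low unless a matching zinc finger transcription factor is supplied. The overlapping ZF37 sites would presumably allow a second zinc finger protein to compete for or influence occupancy, though the record does not spell this out.

The stated purpose is to serve as the EYFP readout for this particular promoter when composing genetic programs in mammalian cells. The sequencing-derived and depositor sequence records differ by only three nucleotides in length, within the origin region, and are otherwise annotated identically.
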