Addgene plasmid #138934: pPD270 ZF43x6-Compact(overlapping ZF37)_EYFP
Purpose: EYFP reporter vector for the ZF43x6-Compact(overlapping ZF37) promoter
Depositing lab: Joshua Leonard. Depositing organization: Northwestern University. Publication: The COMET toolkit for composing customizable genetic programs in mammalian cells. Donahue PS, Draut JW, Muldoon JJ, Edelstein HI, Bagheri N, Leonard JN. Nat Commun. 2020 Feb 7;11(1):779. doi: 10.1038/s41467-019-14147-5. PubMed 32034124.
Backbone
  Vector backbone: pPD152 Reporter Template v2
  Vector type: Mammalian Expression, Synthetic Biology
Growth in bacteria
  Bacterial resistance: Ampicillin, 100 μg/mL
  Growth temperature: 37°C
  Growth strain: DH5alpha
  Copy number: High Copy
Gene/Insert
  Gene/Insert name: ZF43x6-Compact(overlapping ZF37)
  Species: Synthetic
  Promoter: ZF43x6-Compact(overlapping ZF37)
  Cloning method: Restriction Enzyme; 5′ cloning site BglII (not destroyed); 3′ cloning site NheI (not destroyed)
  Sequencing primers: 5′ CGACACGGAAATGTTGAATAC; 3′ TAGAAGGCACAGTCGAGG
Terms and licenses: Academic/Nonprofit Terms; Industry Terms: Not Available to Industry
Depositor comments: Leonard Lab plasmid reference number: L1442
How to cite: pPD270 ZF43x6-Compact(overlapping ZF37)_EYFP was a gift from Joshua Leonard (Addgene plasmid # 138934 ; http://n2t.net/addgene:138934 ; RRID:Addgene_138934)
