>Addgene plasmid #138934 | pPD270 ZF43x6-Compact(overlapping ZF37)_EYFP | depositor partial sequence | sequence record 268535 | ZF43x6-Compact(overlapping ZF37) promoter
AGATCTGAATTGGAGTGAGGACGTGTAGAGTGAGGACGTGCGGAGTGAGGACGTGTAGAGTGAGGACGTG
CGGAGTGAGGACGTGTAGAGTGAGGACGTGCCCTCTAGAGGGTATATAATGGGGGCCACTAGTCTACTAC
CAGAGCTCATCGCTAGC
